>Addgene plasmid #130588 | pTK_Sox10_enh_99_Citrine | addgene full sequence | sequence record 258626 | Addgene NGS Result
AATCGATAGTACTAACATACGCTCTCCATCAAAACAAAACGAAACAAAACAAACTAGCAAAATAGGCTGT
CCCCAGTGCAAGTGCAGGTGCCAGAACATTTCTCTATCGATAGGTACCGAGCTCGAGTTGCCAGGGTGGC
TCCCTAACTGCTTGTTTACCCACCTGCAAAAAATATCACTGCCGCACTGGACATCTTAGGACCTCCAGGG
ATGAGGTGTAGCTTCTGTCCACTGGCAAGCTGGAAATATCCCTCCACACTGGATCACCTTGGCATTGTTT
CACAAATTTCTTCTCCTACTCAAAGATATAAGTCTCAGGTGCATCTGTTCTTACCTACCGCTAATATACT
ATTCAGTCCTTACCACAGAATCATAGGGGTTGAAAGGGGCCTGTGGAGATCAAGTCCAACTCCTTGCTAA
AGCGGATTCCCTACAGTAGGTTACACAGGAAAGCACCCACATGGGTCTCGAATATCTCCAGCGAAGAAGA
CTGTGCAACCTCTCTGGGCTGCCTTATCCCCTAGAAGGTCCAGCTGTTAGTTAGATCAAGGCATTAGCCG
TGGAAATGCAATATTTGCAACTTGAAAAACCAGCGATGTAAAGCCTAACGAGGTTTCTGAGACCCTGCAG
GTGGAAAGTTTGGGATCTTGGCCTTTGCACACCAAGGACACGATCACACTTTATTGCACAGTCTAGAGGG
ACTGTCCATCTTGCAAGGTGCTACCAAAGCTCACGGTGCTTTGGTTAAGCCCTGAGGGTGTAGAGCCCGG
TGGTGAAAGAGGAACGGGGCATATAGGGGGCCGCATTTCATGAGCAGTGGCAGAGTGTAGGATGGGAAAC
AGGCAGAGATTTGCCCTCATTATGCCTGGGTCTAACATGTCCAATTACCCCATCCTCTCCTCACCTCCTG
GATGTAAAAGACTCTTGTTGAGAGTGGCCATAATTCACAGTGAACACCCTGCCTCCCCCTTACTCCCTTC
ACACCCGCTGCTCTCCATTTTCCTTCCAGAAAAAAATATGTCTTTGATGAAATGAAATGGCTCAGTCAAA
GAACCCCTCAAATGGTTGGGGACCCCTGCACTTGGCCACCCTTGCCCACTTCCCAGCTCTATTTCTGGCC
GAGTTTGGAGTTTAAGTAGGCTGACCTTGTGCCCCGGCTGCCCTGGGGGTCAGTGATGAAAGCGGATGGA
GGCTTCACAGTCAGGTCTCTTGTGTGTGACTCTTTTGTTCCCGGACAGGGGTGTGCAGTGCCTGGGACAG
TGCTTAATTGTTCAGGGGCACTGCTTTACCCGTCATGCCCTTCCCCGGGCGGCCCCAGCCCTTCTTGCTC
ATGTGTGGGAGGGAGGCGGCTTCTCCACTTGGGGTAGGGAGGAGGAAGCACAGTCTGGGTTGCTCGGCAT
AATTTCTGGCTGTTTATTAATCCATGTAATAAATTTTAGAGTGTCAGGAAGCAAAAATAAAAATAAGAAG
AAAAAAAAAAAAAGGAATTCCTGGCATCATTCACAATTCCTGTTTGTCACTGGGTGCACCCTCCCTTGTC
CTGTTGCTTGGTCTATCTGTCGTGCTTCATGGATGCACCCCGGCACCAGGGGTTGAGGGAAACGAGGTTG
GGCTTAGCCTGAGAGGAGGTGGTGGGCTTGTGACAGGGAGTGCAGAAGCCTTGGGTTGGAGCACACTGAT
AAGACAAGGTGGTGGTGTGGAAAAGTGAGTCCAAGACTGGAGGTGTTGAAGCTCCTGGACAACTTTGCTA
GGCCCAGGCTGAGCACCCACACCTGGCAATGCCCTGATGGCATGCAGTGGGTTTGCGGTAGGTATGAAGG
AGAAGGATGCCGAGCAGCCTTTGGGGCTGATGATAAAGAGCTGAAGGCTTTCAGACATCCGTGGTGGAGG
TAGATGAGCATGTGGGAAGCTTTGTACCATTCAATACCTCTTTGGTGCTCCCTCTGCATCTTTCTTTTTG
CAGTGAGCCCTTCCCGTGCCTCACATCTTCATTGCAGCTGCAGGCTGGGGCAGAATACTGCATAGCAGGC
CGTCTCCTCTGCCGTTTCAGTGAGTGACTGCACAAAGGAAATGGATAAAAGGAGTGGAGGGTCAGAGTTT
AATTACCCTATTGTGTGCAGAGATGAGTGATGGACAGAGACTGTCAGTGGGTCACCGATTAGCTGCCATG
AAGCAGACAGAGGAGGGGAAAATCGTGATGAGCCCCCAGGACAGAGCAATGTTGGGGACAGCCAAGTGAT
AGTGAGACATGGAGTAGGCAGCTCAGAATAGGAGACCCTTTTTCATTCAGTTGCTCCCCCCAATCCTTCC
GCTTTGTTCCTGCCTCCATAAGGAGCCCCATGGGCTCCGAACTCTCTGCTGGGCCCTGAGTGCTTCACTG
GCCAGGGCGTGAGAGCTGCTTGGGTGGTAGGACCTCTGGGGGGATGTAGAATAAGGTGAGTCATTGCCCC
CGACTGCACTGAGCTCTCATGTCCTGGTGGGGCGGAGGCAAGGAAAGAGGGAAGGAAGGCAGGAGGGAAG
GTAAGGAAGAAGGCTGAAGGAGGTGGCTGCTGGTGGGTGAGGTGTGGTACTGCTGTTGGCTAGCCCGGGC
TCGAGATCTGCGATCTAAGTAAGCTTGCTGCTTCATCCCCGTGGCCCGTTGCTCGCGTTTGCTGGCGGTG
TCCCCGGAAGAAATATATTTGCATGTCTTTAGTTCTATGATGACACAAACCCCGCCCAGCGTCTTGTCAT
TGGCGAATTCGAACACGCAGATGCAGTCGGGGCGGCGCGGTCCCAGGTCCACTTCGCATATTAAGGTGAC
GCGTGTGGCCTCGAACACCGAGCGACCCTGCAGCGACCCGCTTAACAGCGTCAACAGCGTGCCGCAGATC
CCAAGCTTGCGGCCGCTTAAGCTGCAGAAGTTGGTCGTGAGGCACTGGGCAGGTAAGTATCAAGGTTACA
AGACAGGTTTAAGGAGACCAATAGAAACTGGGCTTGTCGAGACAGAGAAGACTCTTGCGTTTCTGATAGG
CACCTATTGGTCTTACTGACATCCACTTTGCCTTTCTCTCCACAGGTGTCCACTCCCAGGTTCAATACAG
CTCTTAAGCGGCCGCAAGCTAGCTTGCCGCCACCATGGTGAGCAAGGGCGAGGAGCTGTTCACCGGGGTG
GTGCCCATCCTGGTCGAGCTGGACGGCGACGTAAACGGCCACAAGTTCAGCGTGTCCGGCGAGGGCGAGG
GCGATGCCACCTACGGCAAGCTGACCCTGAAGTTCATCTGCACCACCGGCAAGCTGCCCGTGCCCTGGCC
CACCCTCGTGACCACCTTCGGCTACGGCCTGATGTGCTTCGCCCGCTACCCCGACCACATGAAGCAGCAC
GACTTCTTCAAGTCCGCCATGCCCGAAGGCTACGTCCAGGAGCGCACCATCTTCTTCAAGGACGACGGCA
ACTACAAGACCCGCGCCGAGGTGAAGTTCGAGGGCGACACCCTGGTGAACCGCATCGAGCTGAAGGGCAT
CGACTTCAAGGAGGACGGCAACATCCTGGGGCACAAGCTGGAGTACAACTACAACAGCCACAACGTCTAT
ATCATGGCCGACAAGCAGAAGAACGGCATCAAGGTGAACTTCAAGATCCGCCACAACATCGAGGACGGCA
GCGTGCAGCTCGCCGACCACTACCAGCAGAACACCCCCATCGGCGACGGCCCCGTGCTGCTGCCCGACAA
CCACTACCTGAGCTACCAGTCCGCCCTGAGCAAAGACCCCAACGAGAAGCGCGATCACATGGTCCTGCTG
GAGTTCGTGACCGCCGCCGGGATCACTCTCGGCATGGACGAGCTGTACAAGTGAGCCTCTAGACTCCCTC
AGCGGCGCGCCTGGTGTTCCTCGAGATCGGAGTCCTAAATCGACTGCCTTAGCGGTAGGACAGTAGATCA
GTCAGCGACGTGACGAACCCTCGCAGGATCAAGATCCCACGTGTCTAGAGTCGGGGCGGCCGGCCGCTTC
GAGCAGACATGATAAGATACATTGATGAGTTTGGACAAACCACAACTAGAATGCAGTGAAAAAAATGCTT
TATTTGTGAAATTTGTGATGCTATTGCTTTATTTGTAACCATTATAAGCTGCAATAAACAAGTTAACAAC
AACAATTGCATTCATTTTATGTTTCAGGTTCAGGGGGAGGTGTGGGAGGTTTTTTAAAGCAAGTAAAACC
TCTACAAATGTGGTAAAATCGATAAGGATCCGTCGACCGATGCCCTTGAGAGCCTTCAACCCAGTCAGCT
CCTTCCGGTGGGCGCGGGGCATGACTATCGTCGCCGCACTTATGACTGTCTTCTTTATCATGCAACTCGT
AGGACAGGTGCCGGCAGCGCTCTTCCGCTTCCTCGCTCACTGACTCGCTGCGCTCGGTCGTTCGGCTGCG
GCGAGCGGTATCAGCTCACTCAAAGGCGGTAATACGGTTATCCACAGAATCAGGGGATAACGCAGGAAAG
AACATGTGAGCAAAAGGCCAGCAAAAGGCCAGGAACCGTAAAAAGGCCGCGTTGCTGGCGTTTTTCCATA
GGCTCCGCCCCCCTGACGAGCATCACAAAAATCGACGCTCAAGTCAGAGGTGGCGAAACCCGACAGGACT
ATAAAGATACCAGGCGTTTCCCCCTGGAAGCTCCCTCGTGCGCTCTCCTGTTCCGACCCTGCCGCTTACC
GGATACCTGTCCGCCTTTCTCCCTTCGGGAAGCGTGGCGCTTTCTCATAGCTCACGCTGTAGGTATCTCA
GTTCGGTGTAGGTCGTTCGCTCCAAGCTGGGCTGTGTGCACGAACCCCCCGTTCAGCCCGACCGCTGCGC
CTTATCCGGTAACTATCGTCTTGAGTCCAACCCGGTAAGACACGACTTATCGCCACTGGCAGCAGCCACT
GGTAACAGGATTAGCAGAGCGAGGTATGTAGGCGGTGCTACAGAGTTCTTGAAGTGGTGGCCTAACTACG
GCTACACTAGAAGAACAGTATTTGGTATCTGCGCTCTGCTGAAGCCAGTTACCTTCGGAAAAAGAGTTGG
TAGCTCTTGATCCGGCAAACAAACCACCGCTGGTAGCGGTGGTTTTTTTGTTTGCAAGCAGCAGATTACG
CGCAGAAAAAAAGGATCTCAAGAAGATCCTTTGATCTTTTCTACGGGGTCTGACGCTCAGTGGAACGAAA
ACTCACGTTAAGGGATTTTGGTCATGAGATTATCAAAAAGGATCTTCACCTAGATCCTTTTAAATTAAAA
ATGAAGTTTTAAATCAATCTAAAGTATATATGAGTAAACTTGGTCTGACAGTTACCAATGCTTAATCAGT
GAGGCACCTATCTCAGCGATCTGTCTATTTCGTTCATCCATAGTTGCCTGACTCCCCGTCGTGTAGATAA
CTACGATACGGGAGGGCTTACCATCTGGCCCCAGTGCTGCAATGATACCGCGAGACCCACGCTCACCGGC
TCCAGATTTATCAGCAATAAACCAGCCAGCCGGAAGGGCCGAGCGCAGAAGTGGTCCTGCAACTTTATCC
GCCTCCATCCAGTCTATTAATTGTTGCCGGGAAGCTAGAGTAAGTAGTTCGCCAGTTAATAGTTTGCGCA
ACGTTGTTGCCATTGCTACAGGCATCGTGGTGTCACGCTCGTCGTTTGGTATGGCTTCATTCAGCTCCGG
TTCCCAACGATCAAGGCGAGTTACATGATCCCCCATGTTGTGCAAAAAAGCGGTTAGCTCCTTCGGTCCT
CCGATCGTTGTCAGAAGTAAGTTGGCCGCAGTGTTATCACTCATGGTTATGGCAGCACTGCATAATTCTC
TTACTGTCATGCCATCCGTAAGATGCTTTTCTGTGACTGGTGAGTACTCAACCAAGTCATTCTGAGAATA
GTGTATGCGGCGACCGAGTTGCTCTTGCCCGGCGTCAATACGGGATAATACCGCGCCACATAGCAGAACT
TTAAAAGTGCTCATCATTGGAAAACGTTCTTCGGGGCGAAAACTCTCAAGGATCTTACCGCTGTTGAGAT
CCAGTTCGATGTAACCCACTCGTGCACCCAACTGATCTTCAGCATCTTTTACTTTCACCAGCGTTTCTGG
GTGAGCAAAAACAGGAAGGCAAAATGCCGCAAAAAAGGGAATAAGGGCGACACGGAAATGTTGAATACTC
ATACTCTTCCTTTTTCAATATTATTGAAGCATTTATCAGGGTTATTGTCTCATGAGCGGATACATATTTG
AATGTATTTAGAAAAATAAACAAATAGGGGTTCCGCGCACATTTCCCCGAAAAGTGCCACCTG
[124 nt withheld, positions 6294-6417]
C
[91 nt withheld, positions 6419-6509]
A
[49 nt withheld, positions 6511-6559]
CCTTTGACGTTGGAGTCCACGTTCTTT
[37 nt withheld, positions 6587-6623]
ACCCTATCTCGGTCTATTCTTTTGATTTATAAGGGATTTTGCCGATTTCGGCCTATTGGTTAAAAAATGA
GCTGATTTAACAAAAATTTAACGCGAATTTTAACAAAATATTAACGCTTACAATTTGCCATTCGCCATTC
AGGCTGCGCAACTGTTGGGAAGGGCGATCGGTGCGGGCCTCTTCGCTATTACGCCAGCCCAAGCTACCAT
GATAAGTAAGTAATATTAAGGTACGGGAGGTACTTGGAGCGGCCGCAATAAAATATCTTTATTTTCATTA
CATCTGTGTGTTGGTTTTTTGTGTG
Features (pLannotate 1.2.2; 13 found; start..end, strand, type, name):
     14..105     +  misc_feature   pause site: RNA polymerase II transcriptional pause signal from the human α2 globin gene
   2700..2845    +  promoter       HSV TK promoter: herpes simplex virus thymidine kinase promoter
   2923..3055    +  intron         chimeric intron: chimera between introns from human β-globin and immunoglobulin heavy chain genes
   3115..3831    +  CDS            Citrine: Citrine is a basic (constitutively fluorescent) yellow fluorescent protein published in 2001, derived from Aequorea victoria. It has moderate acid sensitivity.
   4003..4124    -  polyA_signal   SV40 poly(A) signal: SV40 polyadenylation signal
   4147..4215    -  CDS            large T antigen (fragment): large T antigen from SV40 (simian virus 40)
   4231..4363    +  CDS            TcR (fragment): tetracycline efflux protein; tet; confers resistance to tetracycline
   4543..5131    -  rep_origin     ori: high-copy-number ColE1/pMB1/pBR322/pUC origin of replication
   5302..6162    -  CDS            AmpR: β-lactamase; bla; confers resistance to ampicillin, carbenicillin, and related antibiotics
   6163..6267    -  promoter       AmpR promoter: bla
   6294..6722    +  rep_origin     f1 ori (sequence partly withheld): f1 bacteriophage origin of replication; arrow indicates direction of (+) strand synthesis
   6754..6821    -  CDS            lacZα (fragment): LacZα fragment of β-galactosidase; lacZ fragment
   6880..6928    +  polyA_signal   poly(A) signal: synthetic polyadenylation signal
