[The description below was written by a language model from this plasmid's Addgene catalogue record and pLannotate feature annotations shown in this document.]
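Description:
pTK_Sox10_enh_99_Citrine is an enhancer reporter plasmid built on the pTK_BsmBI_Citrine backbone, designed to test whether a candidate cis-regulatory element from the chicken (G. gallus) Sox10 locus can drive tissue-specific transcription. The insert, Sox10_enh_99, is catalogued as about 1.1 kb. It is not annotated in the feature table, but the unannotated stretch upstream of the promoter is where such an element would be expected to lie. That gap is considerably longer than 1.1 kb, and the sequenced plasmid (6,928 nt) is larger than the stated backbone plus insert, so the recorded sizes should be treated as approximate.

The reporter unit consists of the herpes simplex virus thymidine kinase minimal promoter, a chimeric β-globin/immunoglobulin intron that promotes efficient processing of the transcript, the yellow fluorescent protein Citrine, and an SV40-derived polyadenylation region. Because the TK minimal promoter has little activity on its own, Citrine fluorescence reads out the activity of the enhancer placed upstream. A synthetic poly(A) signal and an RNA polymerase II pause site from the human α2-globin gene sit ahead of the enhancer position, insulating the reporter from read-through transcription originating in the backbone.

For propagation in E. coli the plasmid carries a ColE1/pUC-type origin and a β-lactamase gene conferring ampicillin resistance, plus an f1 origin. The catalogue lists it as low copy although the annotated origin is of the high-copy type. Short fragments of lacZα, TcR and SV40 large T antigen are cloning remnants. The associated work concerns reconstruction of the neural crest gene regulatory network in vivo, consistent with use for assaying Sox10 enhancer activity in embryos.
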