Addgene plasmid #130588: pTK_Sox10_enh_99_Citrine
Purpose: enhancer reporter
Depositing lab: Tatjana Sauka-Spengler. Depositing organization: University of Oxford. Publication: Reconstruction of the Global Neural Crest Gene Regulatory Network In Vivo. Williams RM, Candido-Ferreira I, Repapi E, Gavriouchkina D, Senanayake U, Ling ITC, Telenius J, Taylor S, Hughes J, Sauka-Spengler T. Dev Cell. 2019 Oct 21;51(2):255-276.e7. doi: 10.1016/j.devcel.2019.10.003. PubMed 31639368.
Backbone
  Vector backbone: pTK_BsmBI_Citrine
  Backbone size w/o insert (bp): 4670
  Vector type: enhancer reporter
Growth in bacteria
  Bacterial resistance: Ampicillin, 100 μg/mL
  Growth temperature: 37°C
  Growth strain: DH5alpha
  Copy number: Low Copy
Gene/Insert
  Gene/Insert name: Sox10_enh_99
  Species: G. gallus (chicken)
  Insert size (bp): 1100
  Promoter: thymidine kinase minimal promoter
  Cloning method: Restriction Enzyme; 5′ cloning site Unknown (unknown if destroyed)
  Sequencing primers: 5′ pTK forward CTAGCAAAATAGGCTGTCCC; 3′ pTK reverse ATATTTCTTCCGGGGACACC
Terms and licenses: Academic/Nonprofit Terms; Industry Terms: Not Available to Industry
How to cite: pTK_Sox10_enh_99_Citrine was a gift from Tatjana Sauka-Spengler (Addgene plasmid # 130588 ; http://n2t.net/addgene:130588 ; RRID:Addgene_130588)
